>Addgene plasmid #103180 | LSB-hsa-miR-1185-1-3p | depositor full sequence | sequence record 195409 | Full Sequence
AATTGAGGGGATAACGCAGGAAAGAACATGTGAGCAAAAGGCCAGCAAAAGGCCAGGAACCGTAAAAAGG
CCGCGTTGCTGGCGTTTTTCCATAGGCTCCGCCCCCCTGACGAGCATCACAAAAATCGACGCTCAAGTCA
GAGGTGGCGAAACCCGACAGGACTATAAAGATACCAGGCGTTTCCCCCTGGAAGCTCCCTCGTGCGCTCT
CCTGTTCCGACCCTGCCGCTTACCGGATACCTGTCCGCCTTTCTCCCTTCGGGAAGCGTGGCGCTTTCTC
ATAGCTCACGCTGTAGGTATCTCAGTTCGGTGTAGGTCGTTCGCTCCAAGCTGGGCTGTGTGCACGAACC
CCCCGTTCAGCCCGACCGCTGCGCCTTATCCGGTAACTATCGTCTTGAGTCCAACCCGGTAAGACACGAC
TTATCGCCACTGGCAGCAGCCACTGGTAACAGGATTAGCAGAGCGAGGTATGTAGGCGGTGCTACAGAGT
TCTTGAAGTGGTGGCCTAACTACGGCTACACTAGAAGAACAGTATTTGGTATCTGCGCTCTGCTGAAGCC
AGTTACCTTCGGAAAAAGAGTTGGTAGCTCTTGATCCGGCAAACAAACCACCGCTGGTAGCGGTGGTTTT
TTTGTTTGCAAGCAGCAGATTACGCGCAGAAAAAAAGGATCTCAAGAAGATCCTTTGATCTTTTCTACGG
GGTCTGACGCTCAGTGGAACGAAAACTCACGTTAAGGGATTTTGGTCATGAGATTATCAAAAAGGATCTT
CACCTAGATCCTTTTAAATTAAAAATGAAGTTTTAAATCAATCTAAAGTATATATGAGTAAACTTGGTCT
GACAGTTACCAATGCTTAATCAGTGAGGCACCTATCTCAGCGATCTGTCTATTTCGTTCATCCATAGTTG
CCTGACTCCCCGTCGTGTAGATAACTACGATACGGGAGGGCTTACCATCTGGCCCCAGTGCTGCAATGAT
ACCGCGAGAACCACGCTCACCGGCTCCAGATTTATCAGCAATAAACCAGCCAGCCGGAAGGGCCGAGCGC
AGAAGTGGTCCTGCAACTTTATCCGCCTCCATCCAGTCTATTAATTGTTGCCGGGAAGCTAGAGTAAGTA
GTTCGCCAGTTAATAGTTTGCGCAACGTTGTTGCCATTGCTACAGGCATCGTGGTGTCACGCTCGTCGTT
TGGTATGGCTTCATTCAGCTCCGGTTCCCAACGATCAAGGCGAGTTACATGATCCCCCATGTTGTGCAAA
AAAGCGGTTAGCTCCTTCGGTCCTCCGATCGTTGTCAGAAGTAAGTTGGCCGCAGTGTTATCACTCATGG
TTATGGCAGCACTGCATAATTCTCTTACTGTCATGCCATCCGTAAGATGCTTTTCTGTGACTGGTGAGTA
CTCAACCAAGTCATTCTGAGAATAGTGTATGCGGCGACCGAGTTGCTCTTGCCCGGCGTCAATACGGGAT
AATACCGCGCCACATAGCAGAACTTTAAAAGTGCTCATCATTGGAAAACGTTCTTCGGGGCGAAAACTCT
CAAGGATCTTACCGCTGTTGAGATCCAGTTCGATGTAACCCACTCGTGCACCCAACTGATCTTCAGCATC
TTTTACTTTCACCAGCGTTTCTGGGTGAGCAAAAACAGGAAGGCAAAATGCCGCAAAAAAGGGAATAAGG
GCGACACGGAAATGTTGAATACTCATACTCTTCCTTTTTCAATATTATTGAAGCATTTATCAGGGTTATT
GTCTCATGAGCGGATACATATTTGAATGTAGCTCCGAATTTCTCGAGGGCTTGTCGACGACGGCGGTCTC
CGTCGTCAGGATCATGAATTCGACCCGCCTGCCACCATGACCGAGTACAAGCCCACGGTGCGCCTCGCCA
CCCGCGACGACGTCCCCCGGGCCGTACGCACCCTCGCCGCCGCGTTCGCCGACTACCCCGCCACGCGCCA
CACCGTCGACCCGGACCGCCACATCGAGCGGGTCACCGAGCTGCAAGAACTCTTCCTCACGCGCGTCGGG
CTCGACATCGGCAAGGTGTGGGTCGCGGACGACGGCGCCGCGGTGGCGGTCTGGACCACGCCGGAGAGCG
TCGAAGCGGGGGCGGTGTTCGCCGAGATCGGCCCGCGCATGGCCGAGTTGAGCGGTTCCCGGCTGGCCGC
GCAGCAACAGATGGAAGGCCTCCTGGCGCCGCACCGGCCCAAGGAGCCCGCGTGGTTCCTGGCCACCGTC
GGCGTCTCGCCCGACCACCAGGGCAAGGGTCTGGGCAGCGCCGTCGTGCTCCCCGGAGTGGAGGCGGCCG
AGCGCGCCGGGGTGCCCGCCTTCCTGGAGACATCCGCGCCCCGCAACCTCCCCTTCTACGAGCGGCTCGG
CTTCACCGTCACCGCCGACGTCGAGGTGCCCGAAGGACCGCGCACCTGGTGCATGACCCGCAAGCCCGGT
GCCTGATACGCGTGAATTCACTCCTCAGGTGCAGGCTGCCTATCAGAAGGTGGTGGCTGGTGTGGCCAAT
GCCCTGGCTCACAAATACCACTGAGATCTTTTTCCCTCTGCCAAAAATTATGGGGACATCATGAAGCCCC
TTGAGCATCTGACTTCTGGCTAATAAAGGAAATTTATTTTCATTGCAATAGTGTGTTGGAATTTTTTGTG
TCTCTCACTCGGAAGGACATATGGGAGGGCAAATCATTTAAAACATCAGAATGAGTATTTGGTTTAGAGT
TTGGCAACATATGCCCATATGCTGGCTGCCATGAACAAAGGTTGGCTATAAAGAGGTCATCAGTATATGA
AACAGCCCCCTGCTGTCCATTCCTTATTCCATAGAAAAGCCTTGACTTGAGGTTAGATTTTTTTTATATT
TTGTTTTGTGTTATTTTTTTCTTTAACATCCCTAAAATTTTCCTTACATGTTTTACTAGCCAGATTTTTC
CTCCTCTCCTGACTACTCCCAGTCATAGCTGTCCCTCTTCTCTTATGGAGATCCCTCGACCTGCAGCCCA
AGCTTGAATTCTCTAGAATTACCCTGTTATCCCTATGCTTGGTTTACCGAGCTCTTATTGGTTTTCAAAC
TTCATTGACTGTGCCCAACGCGCCTGGGAGCTCACGGGGACAGCCCCCCCCCAAAGCCCCCAGGGATGTA
ATTACGTCCCTCCCCCGCTAGGGGGCAGCAGCGAGCCGCCCGGGGCTCCGCTCCGGTCCGGCGCTCCCCC
CGCATCCCCGAGCCGGCAGCGTGCGGGGACAGCCCGGGCACGGGGAAGGTGGCACGGGATCGCTTTCCTC
TGAACGCTTCTCGCTGCTCTTTGAGCCTGCAGACACCTGGGGGGATACGGGGAAAAAGCTAGGCTGAAAG
ACCGGTTCTTAGAATGACACGCGCCTGGGAGCTCACGGGGACAGCCCCCCCCCAAAGCCCCCAGGGATGT
AATTACGTCCCTCCCCCGCTAGGGGGCAGCAGCGAGCCGCCCGGGGCTCCGCTCCGGTCCGGCGCTCCCC
CCGCATCCCCGAGCCGGCAGCGTGCGGGGACAGCCCGGGCACGGGGAAGGTGGCACGGGATCGCTTTCCT
CTGAACGCTTCTCGCTGCTCTTTGAGCCTGCAGACACCTGGGGGGATACGGGGAAAAAGCTAACTTCTGA
GACGACAACTTTGTATAGAAAAGTTGGCTCCGAATTCGCCCTTGACAGCAGAGATCCAGTTTGGTTAATT
AATTGGCTCCGGTGCCCGTCAGTGGGCAGAGCGCACATCGCCCACAGTCCCCGAGAAGTTGTGGGGAGGG
GTCGGCAATTGAACCGGTGCCTAGAGAAGGTGGCGCGGGGTAAACTGGGAAAGTGATGTCGTGTACTGGC
TCCGCCTTTTTCCCGAGGGTGGGGGAGAACCGTATATAAGTGCAGTAGTCGCCGTGAACGTTCTTTTTCG
CAACGGGTTTGCCGCCAGAACACAGGTAAGTGCCGTGTGTGGTTCCCGCGGGCCTGGCCTCTTTACGGGT
TATGGCCCTTGCGTGCCTTGAATTACTTCCACCTGGCTGCAGTACGTGATTCTTGATCCCGAGCTTCGGG
TTGGAAGTGGGTGGGAGAGTTCGAGGCCTTGCGCTTAAGGAGCCCCTTCGCCTCGTGCTTGAGTTGAGGC
CTGGCCTGGGCGCTGGGGCCGCCGCGTGCGAATCTGGTGGCACCTTCGCGCCTGTCTCGCTGCTTTCGAT
AAGTCTCTAGCCATTTAAAATTTTTGATGACCTGCTGCGACGCTTTTTTTCTGGCAAGATAGTCTTGTAA
ATGCGGGCCAAGATCTGCACACTGGTATTTCGGTTTTTGGGGCCGCGGGCGGCGACGGGGCCCGTGCGTC
CCAGCGCACATGTTCGGCGAGGCGGGGCCTGCGAGCGCGGCCACCGAGAATCGGACGGGGGTAGTCTCAA
GCTGGCCGGCCTGCTCTGGTGCCTGGCCTCGCGCCGCCGTGTATCGCCCCGCCCTGGGCGGCAAGGCTGG
CCCGGTCGGCACCAGTTGCGTGAGCGGAAAGATGGCCGCTTCCCGGCCCTGCTGCAGGGAGCTCAAAATG
GAGGACGCGGCGCTCGGGAGAGCGGGCGGGTGAGTCACCCACACAAAGGAAAAGGGCCTTTCCGTCCTCA
GCCGTCGCTTCATGTGACTCCACGGAGTACCGGGCGCCGTCCAGGCACCTCGATTAGTTCTCGAGCTTTT
GGAGTACGTCGTCTTTAGGTTGGGGGGAGGGGTTTTATGCGATGGAGTTTCCCCACACTGAGTGGGTGGA
GACTGAAGTTAGGCCAGCTTGGCACTTGATGTAATTCTCCTTGGAATTTGCCCTTTTTGAGTTTGGATCT
TGGTTCATTCTCAAGCCTCAGACAGTGGTTCAAAGTTTTTTTCTTCCATTTCAGGTGTCGTGAGAAGGGC
GAATTCGACCCAAGTTTGTACAAAAAAGCAGGCTGGATCCAGGTGCCACCATGGTGAGCGAGCTGATTAA
GGAGAACATGCACATGAAGCTGTACATGGAGGGCACCGTGAACAACCACCACTTCAAGTGCACATCCGAG
GGCGAAGGCAAGCCCTACGAGGGCACCCAGACCATGAGAATCAAGGCGGTCGAGGGCGGCCCTCTCCCCT
TCGCCTTCGACATCCTGGCTACCAGCTTCATGTACGGCAGCAAAACCTTCATCAACCACACCCAGGGCAT
CCCCGACTTCTTTAAGCAGTCCTTCCCCGAGGGCTTCACATGGGAGAGAGTCACCACATACGAAGATGGG
GGCGTGCTGACCGCTACCCAGGACACCAGCCTCCAGGACGGCTGCCTCATCTACAACGTCAAGATCAGAG
GGGTGAACTTCCCATCCAACGGCCCTGTGATGCAGAAGAAAACACTCGGCTGGGAGGCCTCCACCGAGAC
ACTGTACCCCGCTGACGGCGGCCTGGAAGGCAGAGCCGACATGGCCCTGAAGCTCGTGGGCGGGGGCCAC
CTGATCTGCAACCTTAAGACCACATACAGATCCAAGAAACCCGCTAAGAACCTCAAGATGCCCGGCGTCT
ACTATGTGGACAGGAGACTGGAAAGAATCAAGGAGGCCGACAAAGAGACATACGTCGAGCAGCACGAGGT
GGCTGTGGCCAGATACTGCGACCTCCCTAGCAAACTGGGGCACAAACTTAATTGAGAATTCTACCACCCA
GCTTTCTTGTACAAAGTGGTACGTCTCAAGACCAGAGGTCTCTGCTTAGATCAGGATAAGAGTCTCCCCC
TGTATATATAAGAGTCTCCCCCTGTATATATAAGAGTCTCCCCCTGTATATATAAGAGTCTCCCCCTGTA
TATCAACCAGAAGAGACCTGTGCTTCACTCCTCAGGTGCAGGCTGCCTATCAGAAGGTGGTGGCTGGTGT
GGCCAATGCCCTGGCTCACAAATACCACTGAGATCTTTTTCCCTCTGCCAAAAATTATGGGGACATCATG
AAGCCCCTTGAGCATCTGACTTCTGGCTAATAAAGGAAATTTATTTTCATTGCAATAGTGTGTTGGAATT
TTTTGTGTCTCTCACTCGGAAGGACATATGGGAGGGCAAATCATTTAAAACATCAGAATGAGTATTTGGT
TTAGAGTTTGGCAACATATGCCCATATGCTGGCTGCCATGAACAAAGGTTGGCTATAAAGAGGTCATCAG
TATATGAAACAGCCCCCTGCTGTCCATTCCTTATTCCATAGAAAAGCCTTGACTTGAGGTTAGATTTTTT
TTATATTTTGTTTTGTGTTATTTTTTTCTTTAACATCCCTAAAATTTTCCTTACATGTTTTACTAGCCAG
ATTTTTCCTCCTCTCCTGACTACTCCCAGTCATAGCTGTCCCTCTTCTCTTATGGAGATCCCGAGCGGTG
CGTTTTTATGCTTGTAGTATTGTATAATGTTTTTAAGATCCAAGCTTCTGACCTCTTCTCTTCCTCCCAC
AGGGCCTCGAGACAATTGCATCGATGGTACCAGTGAAAGTCTGCAATGAATTCGAGTTGGCGCGCCTGTC
ATTCTAAATCTCTCTTTCAGCCTAAAGCTTTTTCCCCGTATCCCCCCAGGTGTCTGCAGGCTCAAAGAGC
AGCGAGAAGCGTTCAGAGGAAAGCGATCCCGTGCCACCTTCCCCGTGCCCGGGCTGTCCCCGCACGCTGC
CGGCTCGGGGATGCGGGGGGAGCGCCGGACCGGAGCGGAGCCCCGGGCGGCTCGCTGCTGCCCCCTAGCG
GGGGAGGGACGTAATTACATCCCTGGGGGCTTTGGGAGGGGGCTGTCCCCGTGAGCTCCCAGGCGCGCCT
GTCATTCTAAATCTCTCTTTCAGCCTAAAGCTTTTTCCCCGTATCCCCCCAGGTGTCTGCAGGCTCAAAG
AGCAGCGAGAAGCGTTCAGAGGAAAGCGATCCCGTGCCACCTTCCCCGTGCCCGGGCTGTCCCCGCACGC
TGCCGGCTCGGGGATGCGGGGGGAGCGCCGGACCGGAGCGGAGCCCCGGGCGGCTCGCTGCTGCCCCCTA
GCGGGGGAGGGACGTAATTACATCCCTGGGGGCTTTGGGGGGGGGCTGTCCCCGTGAGCTCCCAGGCGCG
CCAACTCGGTACCGTATCGATGTCGACGTTAACGCTAGTGATATCAACTTTGTATAGAAAAGTTGGCTCC
GAATTCGCCCTTGACAGCAGAGATCCAGTTTGGTTAATTAATTGGCTCCGGTGCCCGTCAGTGGGCAGAG
CGCACATCGCCCACAGTCCCCGAGAAGTTGTGGGGAGGGGTCGGCAATTGAACCGGTGCCTAGAGAAGGT
GGCGCGGGGTAAACTGGGAAAGTGATGTCGTGTACTGGCTCCGCCTTTTTCCCGAGGGTGGGGGAGAACC
GTATATAAGTGCAGTAGTCGCCGTGAACGTTCTTTTTCGCAACGGGTTTGCCGCCAGAACACAGGTAAGT
GCCGTGTGTGGTTCCCGCGGGCCTGGCCTCTTTACGGGTTATGGCCCTTGCGTGCCTTGAATTACTTCCA
CCTGGCTGCAGTACGTGATTCTTGATCCCGAGCTTCGGGTTGGAAGTGGGTGGGAGAGTTCGAGGCCTTG
CGCTTAAGGAGCCCCTTCGCCTCGTGCTTGAGTTGAGGCCTGGCCTGGGCGCTGGGGCCGCCGCGTGCGA
ATCTGGTGGCACCTTCGCGCCTGTCTCGCTGCTTTCGATAAGTCTCTAGCCATTTAAAATTTTTGATGAC
CTGCTGCGACGCTTTTTTTCTGGCAAGATAGTCTTGTAAATGCGGGCCAAGATCTGCACACTGGTATTTC
GGTTTTTGGGGCCGCGGGCGGCGACGGGGCCCGTGCGTCCCAGCGCACATGTTCGGCGAGGCGGGGCCTG
CGAGCGCGGCCACCGAGAATCGGACGGGGGTAGTCTCAAGCTGGCCGGCCTGCTCTGGTGCCTGGCCTCG
CGCCGCCGTGTATCGCCCCGCCCTGGGCGGCAAGGCTGGCCCGGTCGGCACCAGTTGCGTGAGCGGAAAG
ATGGCCGCTTCCCGGCCCTGCTGCAGGGAGCTCAAAATGGAGGACGCGGCGCTCGGGAGAGCGGGCGGGT
GAGTCACCCACACAAAGGAAAAGGGCCTTTCCGTCCTCAGCCGTCGCTTCATGTGACTCCACGGAGTACC
GGGCGCCGTCCAGGCACCTCGATTAGTTCTCGAGCTTTTGGAGTACGTCGTCTTTAGGTTGGGGGGAGGG
GTTTTATGCGATGGAGTTTCCCCACACTGAGTGGGTGGAGACTGAAGTTAGGCCAGCTTGGCACTTGATG
TAATTCTCCTTGGAATTTGCCCTTTTTGAGTTTGGATCTTGGTTCATTCTCAAGCCTCAGACAGTGGTTC
AAAGTTTTTTTCTTCCATTTCAGGTGTCGTGAGAAGGGCGAATTCGACCCAAGTTTGTACAAAAAAGCAG
GCTCGCCACCATGGTGAGCAAGGGCGAGGAGCTGTTCACCGGGGTGGTGCCCATCCTGGTCGAGCTGGAC
GGCGACGTAAACGGCCACAAGTTCAGCGTGAGGGGCGAGGGCGAGGGCGATGCCACCAACGGCAAGCTGA
CCCTGAAGTTCATCTGCACCACCGGCAAGCTGCCCGTGCCCTGGCCCACCCTCGTGACCACCCTGAGCCA
CGGCGTGCAGTGCTTCGCCCGCTACCCCGACCACATGAAGCAGCACGACTTCTTCAAGTCCGCCATGCCC
GAAGGCTACGTCCAGGAGCGCACCATCTTCTTCAAGGACGACGGCACCTACAAGACCCGCGCCGAGGTGA
AGTTCGAGGGCGACACCCTAGTGAACCGCATCGAGCTGAAGGGCGTCGACTTCAAGGAGGACGGCAACAT
CCTGGGGCACAAGCTGGAGTACAACTTCAACAGCCACAACATCTATATCATGGCCGTCAAGCAGAAGAAC
GGCATCAAGGTGAACTTCAAGATCCGCCACAACGTGGAGGACGGCAGCGTGCAGCTCGCCGACCACTACC
AGCAGAACACCCCCATCGGCGACGGCCCCGTGCTGCTGCCCGACAGCCACTACCTGAGCACCCAGTCCGT
GCTGAGCAAAGACCCCAACGAGAAGCGCGATCACATGGTCCTGCTGGAGTTCCGCACCGCCGCCGGGATC
ACTCTCGGCATGGACGAGCTGTACAAGTAATACCACCCAGCTTTCTTGTACAAAGTGGTACGCGTGAATT
CACTCCTCAGGTGCAGGCTGCCTATCAGAAGGTGGTGGCTGGTGTGGCCAATGCCCTGGCTCACAAATAC
CACTGAGATCTTTTTCCCTCTGCCAAAAATTATGGGGACATCATGAAGCCCCTTGAGCATCTGACTTCTG
GCTAATAAAGGAAATTTATTTTCATTGCAATAGTGTGTTGGAATTTTTTGTGTCTCTCACTCGGAAGGAC
ATATGGGAGGGCAAATCATTTAAAACATCAGAATGAGTATTTGGTTTAGAGTTTGGCAACATATGCCCAT
ATGCTGGCTGCCATGAACAAAGGTTGGCTATAAAGAGGTCATCAGTATATGAAACAGCCCCCTGCTGTCC
ATTCCTTATTCCATAGAAAAGCCTTGACTTGAGGTTAGATTTTTTTTATATTTTGTTTTGTGTTATTTTT
TTCTTTAACATCCCTAAAATTTTCCTTACATGTTTTACTAGCCAGATTTTTCCTCCTCTCCTGACTACTC
CCAGTCATAGCTGTCCCTCTTCTCTTATGGAGATCCCTCGACCTGCAGCCCAAGCTTGGCGTAATCATGG
TCATAGCTGTTTCCTGTGTGAAATTGTTATCCGCTCACAATTCCACACAACATACGAGCCGGAAGCATAA
AGTGTAAAGCCTGGGGTGCCTAATGAGTGAGCTAACTCACATTAATTGCGTTGCGCTCACTGCCCGCTTT
CCAGTCGGGAAACCTGTCGTGCCAGCGGATCGACAGTACTAAGCTTGGTCTAATACCCAATCTCTCGTCT
TATCCAGATGTTTTATACGCCTCTGGCCCGTGTCTCAAAATCTCTGATGTTACATTGCACAAGATAAAAT
AATATCATCATGAACAATAAAACTGTCTGCTTACATAAACAGTAATACAAGGGGTGTTATGAGCCATATT
CAACGGGAAACGTCGAGGCCGCGATTAAATTCCAACATGGATGCTGATTTATATGGGTATAAATGGGCTC
GCGATAATGTCGGGCAATCAGGTGCGACAATCTATCGCTTGTATGGGAAGCCCGATGCGCCAGAGTTGTT
TCTGAAACATGGCAAAGGTAGCGTTGCCAATGATGTTACAGATGAGATGGTCAGACTAAACTGGCTGACG
GAATTTATGCCTCTTCCGACCATCAAGCATTTTATCCGTACTCCTGATGATGCATGGTTACTCACCACTG
CGATCCCCGGAAAAACAGCATTCCAGGTATTAGAAGAATATCCTGATTCAGGTGAAAATATTGTTGATGC
GCTGGCAGTGTTCCTGCGCCGGTTGCATTCGATTCCTGTTTGTAATTGTCCTTTTAACAGCGATCGCGTA
TTTCGTCTCGCTCAGGCGCAATCACGAATGAATAACGGTTTGGTTGATGCGAGTGATTTTGATGACGAGC
GTAATGGCTGGCCTGTTGAACAAGTCTGGAAAGAAATGCATAAACTTTTGCCATTCTCACCGGATTCAGT
CGTCACTCATGGTGATTTCTCACTTGATAACCTTATTTTTGACGAGGGGAAATTAATAGGTTGTATTGAT
GTTGGACGAGTCGGAATCGCAGACCGATACCAGGATCTTGCCATCCTATGGAACTGCCTCGGTGAGTTTT
CTCCTTCATTACAGAAACGGCTTTTTCAAAAATATGGTATTGATAATCCTGATATGAATAAATTGCAGTT
TCATTTGATGCTCGATGAGTTTTTCTAATCAGAATTGGTTAATTGGTTGTAACACTGGCAGAGCATTACG
CTGACTTGACGGGACGGCGCAAGCTCATGACCAAAATCCCTTAACGTGAGTTACGCGTCGTTCCACTGAG
CGTCAGAGGTATCACTAGTATTACAGAGGTAAGTTATAACAGTCGCCTAACCC
Features (pLannotate 1.2.2; 28 found; start..end, strand, type, name):
     87..675     -  rep_origin     ori: high-copy-number ColE1/pMB1/pBR322/pUC origin of replication
    846..1706    -  CDS            AmpR: β-lactamase; bla; confers resistance to ampicillin, carbenicillin, and related antibiotics
   1707..1778    -  promoter       AmpR promoter: bla
   1857..2456    +  CDS            PuroR: puromycin N-acetyltransferase; pac from Streptomyces alboniger; confers resistance to puromycin
   2461..2541    +  CDS            HBB (fragment): HBB_PONPY - Experimental evidence at transcript level: Swiss-Prot protein existence level 2. Involved in oxygen transport from the lung to the various peripheral tissues. From Pongo pygmaeus (Bornean orangutan).
   2612..2667    +  polyA_signal   β-globin poly(A) signal: rabbit β-globin polyadenylation signal (Gil and Proudfoot, 1987)
   3646..3666    +  protein_bind   attB4: mutant version of attB; core recombination site for the Gateway® BP reaction BP Clonase™
   3734..3945    +  promoter       EF-1α core promoter: core promoter for human elongation factor EF-1α
   3946..4884    +  intron         EF-1α intron A: intron upstream of the start codon of human EF-1α
   4911..4931    +  protein_bind   attB1: mutant version of attB; core recombination site for the Gateway® BP reaction BP Clonase™
   4951..5646    +  CDS            mKate2: mKate2 is a basic (constitutively fluorescent) red fluorescent protein published in 2009, derived from Entacmaea quadricolor. It is reported to be a rapidly-maturing monomer with moderate acid sensitivity.
   5666..5690    -  protein_bind   attB2: mutant version of attB; recombination site for the Gateway® BP reaction BP Clonase™
   5834..5908    +  CDS            HBB (fragment): HBB_PONPY - Experimental evidence at transcript level: Swiss-Prot protein existence level 2. Involved in oxygen transport from the lung to the various peripheral tissues. From Pongo pygmaeus (Bornean orangutan).
   5979..6034    +  polyA_signal   β-globin poly(A) signal: rabbit β-globin polyadenylation signal (Gil and Proudfoot, 1987)
   6418..6443    +  misc_feature   SA: splice acceptor site
   7115..7135    +  protein_bind   attB4: mutant version of attB; core recombination site for the Gateway® BP reaction BP Clonase™
   7203..7414    +  promoter       EF-1α core promoter: core promoter for human elongation factor EF-1α
   7415..8353    +  intron         EF-1α intron A: intron upstream of the start codon of human EF-1α
   8380..8400    +  protein_bind   attB1: mutant version of attB; core recombination site for the Gateway® BP reaction BP Clonase™
   8411..9127    +  CDS            EBFP2: EBFP2 is a basic (constitutively fluorescent) blue fluorescent protein published in 2007, derived from Aequorea victoria. It is reported to be a rapidly-maturing monomer with moderate acid sensitivity.
   9135..9159    -  protein_bind   attB2: mutant version of attB; recombination site for the Gateway® BP reaction BP Clonase™
   9163..9243    +  CDS            HBB (fragment): HBB_PONPY - Experimental evidence at transcript level: Swiss-Prot protein existence level 2. Involved in oxygen transport from the lung to the various peripheral tissues. From Pongo pygmaeus (Bornean orangutan).
   9314..9369    +  polyA_signal   β-globin poly(A) signal: rabbit β-globin polyadenylation signal (Gil and Proudfoot, 1987)
   9752..9774    -  protein_bind   lac operator (fragment): The lac repressor binds to the lac operator to inhibit transcription in E. coli. This inhibition can be relieved by adding lactose or isopropyl-β-D-thiogalactopyranoside (IPTG). lac repressor encoded by lacI
   9778..9808    -  promoter       lac promoter: promoter for the E. coli lac operon
   9823..9844    -  protein_bind   CAP binding site: CAP binding activates transcription in the presence of cAMP. E. coli catabolite activator protein
   9857..9896    -  CDS            lacI (fragment): lac repressor; lacI; The lac repressor binds to the lac operator to inhibit transcription in E. coli. This inhibition can be relieved by adding lactose or isopropyl-β-D-thiogalactopyranoside (IPTG).
  10069..10878   +  CDS            KanR: aminoglycoside phosphotransferase; aph(3')-Ia; confers resistance to kanamycin in bacteria or G418 (Geneticin®) in eukaryotes
