[The description below was written by a language model from this plasmid's Addgene catalogue record and pLannotate feature annotations shown in this document.]
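Description:
LSB-hsa-miR-1185-1-3p is a mammalian expression plasmid of about 11 kb, built on the Low Sensor Backbone (LSB) as a fluorescent sensor of microRNA activity for synthetic biology work. It replicates in E. coli from a high-copy ColE1/pUC-type origin and carries both a β-lactamase gene and an aph(3')-Ia kanamycin resistance gene, matching the dual ampicillin/kanamycin selection listed in the record. A puromycin N-acetyltransferase coding sequence followed by a rabbit β-globin polyadenylation signal is also present, and the depositor indicates it supports puromycin selection in mammalian cells. No dedicated promoter for it is annotated in the feature table.

The payload consists of two parallel transcription units of matching architecture. Each has the human EF-1α core promoter with its intron A, a fluorescent protein coding sequence flanked by Gateway attB scars (attB4, attB1, attB2), and a β-globin 3′ region with poly(A) signal. One unit expresses the red protein mKate2 and, according to the record, carries a target site for human miR-1185-1-3p in its 3′ UTR. This site is not separately annotated, but would fall in the unannotated stretch between the mKate2 cassette's attB2 site and the β-globin sequence. The other unit expresses EBFP2 without the target and serves as an internal reference. When miR-1185-1-3p is active in transfected cells it represses the mKate2 transcript, so the drop in red fluorescence relative to blue gives a ratiometric readout of miRNA activity that is normalised for plasmid dose.

The depositor notes that the repeated poly(A) elements make the plasmid inherently unstable. They also report small discrepancies between the deposited sequence and the physical plasmid, including short insertions flanking the puromycin coding region that do not impair selection.
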