Addgene plasmid #103180: LSB-hsa-miR-1185-1-3p
Purpose: Used to sense miRNA activity using fluorescence based tools. hsa-miR-1185-1-3p target in 3' UTR of of mKate. miRNA activity can be measured by the repression of mKate2 relative to EBFP2 fluorescent proteins . Plasmid is inherently unstable; please see Depositor Comments
Depositing lab: Ron Weiss. Depositing organization: Massachusetts Institute of Technology. Publication: A mixed antagonistic/synergistic miRNA repression model enables accurate predictions of multi-input miRNA sensor activity. Gam JJ, Babb J, Weiss R. Nat Commun. 2018 Jun 22;9(1):2430. doi: 10.1038/s41467-018-04575-0. PubMed 29934631.
Backbone
  Vector backbone: Low Sensor Backbone (LSB)
  Vector type: Mammalian Expression, Synthetic Biology
Growth in bacteria
  Bacterial resistance: Ampicillin and Kanamycin, 100 & 50 μg/mL
  Growth temperature: 30°C
  Growth strain: NEB Stable
  Copy number: High Copy
Gene/Insert
  Gene/Insert name: hsa-miR-1185-1-3p target
  Species: H. sapiens (human)
  Entrez Gene: MIR1185-1 (a.k.a. MIRN1185-1, hsa-mir-1185-1, mir-1185-1)
  Promoter: EF-1a
  Cloning method: Gibson Cloning
Terms and licenses: Academic/Nonprofit Terms; Industry Terms: Not Available to Industry
Depositor comments: Please note that this plasmid is inherently unstable due to a repeating poly A element. We recommend performing a diagnostic digest on multiple colonies upon receipt. The depositors would like to note the presence of several discrepancies between the depositor sequence and physical plasmid sequence. In particular, the sequences upstream and downstream of the puromycin coding region have 10 bp insertions which do not affect the ability to perform puromycin selection. The sequences for those regions within the physical plasmids are as follows: Upstream of Puro: GAATTCGACCGCCTGTCTCAAGGTGCCACC; Downstream of Puro: GCTTTGAGACTACGCGTGAATTCACTCCTC.
How to cite: LSB-hsa-miR-1185-1-3p was a gift from Ron Weiss (Addgene plasmid # 103180 ; http://n2t.net/addgene:103180 ; RRID:Addgene_103180)
