>Addgene plasmid #103180 | LSB-hsa-miR-1185-1-3p | depositor partial sequence | sequence record 195410 | hsa-miR-1185-1-3p target
ATAAGAGTCTCCCCCTGTATAT
