>Addgene plasmid #103180 | LSB-hsa-miR-1185-1-3p | addgene partial sequence | sequence record 226594 | mKate2-F 5'-ACCCGCTAAGAACCTCAAGA-3'
GGCCGACAAAGAGACATACGTCGAGCAGCACGAGGTGGCTGTGGCCAGATACTGCGACCTCCCTAGCAAA
CTGGGGCACAAACTTAATTGAGAATTCTACCACCCAGCTTTCTTGTACAAAGTGGTACGTCTCAAGACCA
GAGGTCTCTGCTTAGATCAGGATAAGAGTCTCCCCCTGTATATATAAGAGTCTCCCCCTGTATATATAAG
AGTCTCCCCCTGTATATATAAGAGTCTCCCCCTGTATATCAACCAGAAGAGACCTGTGCTTCACTCCTCA
GGTGCAGGCTGCCTATCAGAAGGTGGTGGCTGGTGTGGCCAATGCCCTGGCTCACAAATACCACTGAGAT
CTTTTTCCCTCTGCCAAAAATTATGGGGACATCATGAAGCCCCTTGAGCATCTGACTTCTGGCTAATAAA
GGAAATTTATTTTCATTGCAATAGTGTGTTGGAATTTTTTGTGTCTCTCACTCGGAAGGACATATGGGAG
GGCAAATCATTTAAAACATCAGAATGAGTATTTGGTTTAGAGTTTGGCAACATATGCCCATATGCTGGCT
GCCATGAACAAAGGTTGGCTATAAAGAGGTCATCAGTATATG
